Addgene plasmid #184995: pSCL.140
Purpose: Express Cas9 in human cells
Depositing lab: Seth Shipman. Publication: Precise genome editing across kingdoms of life using retron-derived DNA. Lopez SC, Crawford KD, Lear SK, Bhattarai-Kline S, Shipman SL. Nat Chem Biol. 2022 Feb;18(2):199-206. doi: 10.1038/s41589-021-00927-y. Epub 2021 Dec 23. PubMed 34949838.
Backbone
  Vector backbone: PiggyBac
  Vector type: Mammalian Expression
Growth in bacteria
  Bacterial resistance: Ampicillin, 100 μg/mL
  Growth temperature: 37°C
  Growth strain: DH5alpha
  Copy number: High Copy
Gene/Insert
  Gene/Insert name: SpCas9
  Species: S. pyogenes
  Promoter: TetOn-3g
  Tag / fusion protein: SV40NLS (C terminal on insert)
  Cloning method: Gibson Cloning
Terms and licenses: Academic/Nonprofit Terms; Industry Terms: Not Available to Industry
How to cite: pSCL.140 was a gift from Seth Shipman (Addgene plasmid # 184995 ; http://n2t.net/addgene:184995 ; RRID:Addgene_184995)
