[The description below was written by a language model from this plasmid's Addgene catalogue record and pLannotate feature annotations shown in this document.]
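Description:
pSCL.140 is a PiggyBac-based mammalian expression plasmid of about 11.7 kb, built to provide doxycycline-inducible expression of Streptococcus pyogenes Cas9 in human cells. In bacteria it is maintained as a high-copy plasmid through a ColE1/pUC-type origin and selected with ampicillin via the β-lactamase gene. The backbone also retains an f1 phage origin and remnants of a lac promoter/operator and lacZα cloning region.

The payload consists of two expression units in the same orientation. In the first, a third-generation Tet-responsive TRE3G promoter drives the SpCas9 coding sequence, which the catalogue entry describes as carrying a C-terminal SV40 nuclear localisation signal, followed by an HSV thymidine kinase polyadenylation signal. In the second, a composite promoter made of the EF-1α core promoter and an HTLV-1 5' LTR fragment constitutively expresses a reverse tetracycline transactivator with VP16-derived minimal activation domains. This is followed closely by the puromycin N-acetyltransferase gene and an SV40 poly(A) signal. The element linking the transactivator and PuroR is not annotated, so how the two are co-expressed is not stated. Because the transactivator binds TRE3G only in the presence of doxycycline, the plasmid is a self-contained Tet-On system: puromycin selects for cells carrying the cassette, and doxycycline switches on Cas9.

The PiggyBac backbone implies that the cassette is meant to be integrated into the genome by a transposase supplied separately. However, the transposon terminal repeats are not identified in the automated feature table, and the short "lambda portal protein" hits flanking the cassette are probably spurious matches. The associated work concerns retron-derived DNA for precise genome editing, where this construct would supply the nuclease component.
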