Features (pLannotate 1.2.2; 22 found; start..end, strand, type, name):
      1..105     -  promoter       AmpR promoter: bla
    158..586     -  rep_origin     f1 ori (sequence partly withheld): f1 bacteriophage origin of replication; arrow indicates direction of (+) strand synthesis
    591..746     -  CDS            lacZα (fragment): LacZα fragment of β-galactosidase; lacZ fragment
    748..867     +  CDS            B (fragment): PORTL_LAMBD - Experimental evidence at protein level: Swiss-Prot protein existence level 1. Forms the portal vertex of the capsid (PubMed:6228056, PubMed:6232391). This portal plays critical roles in head assembly, genome packaging, neck/tail attachment, and genome ejection (Probable). The portal protein multimerizes as a single ring-shaped homododecamer arranged around a central channel (PubMed:6232391). Binds to the terminase subunits to form the packaging machine (PubMed:7799432). From Escherichia phage lambda (Bacteriophage lambda).
   1385..1763    +  promoter       TRE3G promoter: 3rd-generation Tet-responsive promoter that can be activated by binding of Tet-On® 3G
   1817..5919    +  CDS            Cas9 (fragment): Cas9 (Csn1) endonuclease from the Streptococcus pyogenes Type II CRISPR/Cas system generates RNA-guided double strand breaks in DNA
   6002..6050    +  polyA_signal   HSV TK poly(A) signal: herpes simplex virus thymidine kinase polyadenylation signal (Cole and Stacy, 1985)
   6281..6492    +  promoter       EF-1α core promoter: core promoter for human elongation factor EF-1α
   6505..6773    +  LTR            5' LTR (truncated): truncated 5' long terminal repeat (LTR) from human T-cell leukemia virus (HTLV) type 1
   6807..7504    +  CDS            rtTA3 (fragment): reverse tetracycline transactivator 3 activates expression from Tet-responsive promoters in the presence of doxycycline
   7434..7544    +  CDS            VP48: 3 tandem repeats of the minimal activation domain of herpes simplex virus VP16 (Cheng et al., 2013)
   7605..8204    +  CDS            PuroR: puromycin N-acetyltransferase; pac from Streptomyces alboniger; confers resistance to puromycin
   8205..8232    +  misc_feature   WPRE (fragment): woodchuck hepatitis virus posttranscriptional regulatory element
   8237..8358    +  polyA_signal   SV40 poly(A) signal: SV40 polyadenylation signal
   8376..8468    +  ncRNA          G-CSF SLDE: Accession: RF00183 - G-CSF factor stem-loop destabilising element (SLDE)
   9165..9632    +  CDS            B (fragment): PORTL_LAMBD - Experimental evidence at protein level: Swiss-Prot protein existence level 1. Forms the portal vertex of the capsid (PubMed:6228056, PubMed:6232391). This portal plays critical roles in head assembly, genome packaging, neck/tail attachment, and genome ejection (Probable). The portal protein multimerizes as a single ring-shaped homododecamer arranged around a central channel (PubMed:6232391). Binds to the terminase subunits to form the packaging machine (PubMed:7799432). From Escherichia phage lambda (Bacteriophage lambda).
   9668..9690    -  protein_bind   lac operator (fragment): The lac repressor binds to the lac operator to inhibit transcription in E. coli. This inhibition can be relieved by adding lactose or isopropyl-β-D-thiogalactopyranoside (IPTG). lac repressor encoded by lacI
   9694..9724    -  promoter       lac promoter: promoter for the E. coli lac operon
   9739..9760    -  protein_bind   CAP binding site: CAP binding activates transcription in the presence of cAMP. E. coli catabolite activator protein
   9773..9865    -  CDS            lacI (fragment): lac repressor; lacI; The lac repressor binds to the lac operator to inhibit transcription in E. coli. This inhibition can be relieved by adding lactose or isopropyl-β-D-thiogalactopyranoside (IPTG).
  10048..10636   -  rep_origin     ori: high-copy-number ColE1/pMB1/pBR322/pUC origin of replication
  10807..11667   -  CDS            AmpR: β-lactamase; bla; confers resistance to ampicillin, carbenicillin, and related antibiotics
>Addgene plasmid #184995 | pSCL.140 | addgene full sequence | sequence record 376657 | Addgene NGS Result
ACTCTTCCTTTTTCAATATTATTGAAGCATTTATCAGGGTTATTGTCTCATGAGCGGATACATATTTGAA
TGTATTTAGAAAAATAAACAAATAGGGGTTCCGCGCACATTTCCCCGAAAAGTGCCACCTAAATTGTAAG
CGTTAATATTTTGTTAAAATTCGCGTTAAATTTTTGTTAAATCAGCTCATTTTTTAACCAATAGGCCGAA
ATCGGCAAAATCCCTTATAAATCAAAAGAATAGACCGAGATAGGGT
[37 nt withheld, positions 257-293]
AAAGAACGTGGACTCCAACGTCAAAGG
[49 nt withheld, positions 321-369]
T
[91 nt withheld, positions 371-461]
G
[124 nt withheld, positions 463-586]
CCCATTCGCCATTCAGGCTGCGCAACTGTTGGGAAGGGCGATCGGTGCGGGCCTCTTCGCTATTACGCCA
GCTGGCGAAAGGGGGATGTGCTGCAAGGCGATTAAGTTGGGTAACGCCAGGGTTTTCCCAGTCACGACGT
TGTAAAACGACGGCCAGTGAGCGCGCCTCGTTCATTCACGTTTTTGAACCCGTGGAGGACGGGCAGACTC
GCGGTGCAAATGTGTTTTACAGCGTGATGGAGCAGATGAAGATGCTCGACACGCTGCAGAACACGCAGCT
AGATTAACCCTAGAAAGATAATCATATTGTGACGTACGTTAAAGATAATCATGTGTAAAATTGACGCATG
TGTTTTATCGGTCTGTATATCGAGGTTTATTTATTAATTTGAATAGATATTAAGTTTTATTATATTTACA
CTTACATACTAATAATAAATTCAACAAACAATTTATTTATGTTTATTTATTTATTAAAAAAAACAAAAAC
TCAAAATTTCTTCTATAAAGTAACAAAACTTTTATGAGGGACAGCCCCCCCCCAAAGCCCCCAGGGATGT
AATTACGTCCCTCCCCCGCTAGGGGGCAGCAGCGAGCCGCCCGGGGCTCCGCTCCGGTCCGGCGCTCCCC
CCGCATCCCCGAGCCGGCAGCGTGCGGGGACAGCCCGGGCACGGGGAAGGTGGCACGGGATCGCTTTCCT
CTGAACGCTTCTCGCTGCTCTTTGAGCCTGCAGACACCTGGGGGGATACGGGGAAAAGGCCTCCACGGCC
ACTAGTCTTTCGTCTTCAAGAATTCCTCGAGTTTACTCCCTATCAGTGATAGAGAACGTATGAAGAGTTT
ACTCCCTATCAGTGATAGAGAACGTATGCAGACTTTACTCCCTATCAGTGATAGAGAACGTATAAGGAGT
TTACTCCCTATCAGTGATAGAGAACGTATGACCAGTTTACTCCCTATCAGTGATAGAGAACGTATCTACA
GTTTACTCCCTATCAGTGATAGAGAACGTATATCCAGTTTACTCCCTATCAGTGATAGAGAACGTATAAG
CTTTAGGCGTGTACGGTGGGCGCCTATAAAAGCAGAGCTCGTTTAGTGAACCGTCAGATCGCCTGGAGCA
ATTCCACAACACTTTTGTCTTATACCAACTTTCCGTACCACTTCCTACCCTCGTAAAGGTCTAGAGCTAG
GCCACCATGAGCAGGGCTGACCCCAAGAAGAAGAGGAAGGTGGACAAGAAGTACTCCATTGGGCTCGATA
TCGGCACAAACAGCGTCGGTTGGGCCGTCATTACGGACGAGTACAAGGTGCCGAGCAAAAAATTCAAAGT
TCTGGGCAATACCGATCGCCACAGCATAAAGAAGAACCTCATTGGCGCCCTCCTGTTCGACTCCGGGGAG
ACGGCCGAAGCCACGCGGCTCAAAAGAACAGCACGGCGCAGATATACCCGCAGAAAGAATCGGATCTGCT
ACCTGCAGGAGATCTTTAGTAATGAGATGGCTAAGGTGGATGACTCTTTCTTCCATAGGCTGGAGGAGTC
CTTTTTGGTGGAGGAGGATAAAAAGCACGAGCGCCACCCAATCTTTGGCAATATCGTGGACGAGGTGGCG
TACCATGAAAAGTACCCAACCATATATCATCTGAGGAAGAAGCTTGTAGACAGTACTGATAAGGCTGACT
TGCGGTTGATCTATCTCGCGCTGGCGCATATGATCAAATTTCGGGGACACTTCCTCATCGAGGGGGACCT
GAACCCAGACAACAGCGATGTCGACAAACTCTTTATCCAACTGGTTCAGACTTACAATCAGCTTTTCGAA
GAGAACCCGATCAACGCATCCGGAGTTGACGCCAAAGCAATCCTGAGCGCTAGGCTGTCCAAATCCCGGC
GGCTCGAAAACCTCATCGCACAGCTCCCTGGGGAGAAGAAGAACGGCCTGTTTGGTAATCTTATCGCCCT
GTCACTCGGGCTGACCCCCAACTTTAAATCTAACTTCGACCTGGCCGAAGATGCCAAGCTTCAACTGAGC
AAAGACACCTACGATGATGATCTCGACAATCTGCTGGCCCAGATCGGCGACCAGTACGCAGACCTTTTTT
TGGCGGCAAAGAACCTGTCAGACGCCATTCTGCTGAGTGATATTCTGCGAGTGAACACGGAGATCACCAA
AGCTCCGCTGAGCGCTAGTATGATCAAGCGCTATGATGAGCACCACCAAGACTTGACTTTGCTGAAGGCC
CTTGTCAGACAGCAACTGCCTGAGAAGTACAAGGAAATTTTCTTCGATCAGTCTAAAAATGGCTACGCCG
GATACATTGACGGCGGAGCAAGCCAGGAGGAATTTTACAAATTTATTAAGCCCATCTTGGAAAAAATGGA
CGGCACCGAGGAGCTGCTGGTAAAGCTTAACAGAGAAGATCTGTTGCGCAAACAGCGCACTTTCGACAAT
GGAAGCATCCCCCACCAGATTCACCTGGGCGAACTGCACGCTATCCTCAGGCGGCAAGAGGATTTCTACC
CCTTTTTGAAAGATAACAGGGAAAAGATTGAGAAAATCCTCACATTTCGGATACCCTACTATGTAGGCCC
CCTCGCCCGGGGAAATTCCAGATTCGCGTGGATGACTCGCAAATCAGAAGAGACCATCACTCCCTGGAAC
TTCGAGGAAGTCGTGGATAAGGGGGCCTCTGCCCAGTCCTTCATCGAAAGGATGACTAACTTTGATAAAA
ATCTGCCTAACGAAAAGGTGCTTCCTAAACACTCTCTGCTGTACGAGTACTTCACAGTTTATAACGAGCT
CACCAAGGTCAAATACGTCACAGAAGGGATGAGAAAGCCAGCATTCCTGTCTGGAGAGCAGAAGAAAGCT
ATCGTGGACCTCCTCTTCAAGACGAACCGGAAAGTTACCGTGAAACAGCTCAAAGAAGACTATTTCAAAA
AGATTGAATGTTTCGACTCTGTTGAAATCAGCGGAGTGGAGGATCGCTTCAACGCATCCCTGGGAACGTA
TCACGATCTCCTGAAAATCATTAAAGACAAGGACTTCCTGGACAATGAGGAGAACGAGGACATTCTTGAG
GACATTGTCCTCACCCTTACGTTGTTTGAAGATAGGGAGATGATTGAAGAACGCTTGAAAACTTACGCTC
ATCTCTTCGACGACAAAGTCATGAAACAGCTCAAGAGGCGCCGATATACAGGATGGGGGCGGCTGTCAAG
AAAACTGATCAATGGGATCCGAGACAAGCAGAGTGGAAAGACAATCCTGGATTTTCTTAAGTCCGATGGA
TTTGCCAACCGGAACTTCATGCAGTTGATCCATGATGACTCTCTCACCTTTAAGGAGGACATCCAGAAAG
CACAAGTTTCTGGCCAGGGGGACAGTCTTCACGAGCACATCGCTAATCTTGCAGGTAGCCCAGCTATCAA
AAAGGGAATACTGCAGACCGTTAAGGTCGTGGATGAACTCGTCAAAGTAATGGGAAGGCATAAGCCCGAG
AATATCGTTATCGAGATGGCCCGAGAGAACCAAACTACCCAGAAGGGACAGAAGAACAGTAGGGAAAGGA
TGAAGAGGATTGAAGAGGGTATAAAAGAACTGGGGTCCCAAATCCTTAAGGAACACCCAGTTGAAAACAC
CCAGCTTCAGAATGAGAAGCTCTACCTGTACTACCTGCAGAACGGCAGGGACATGTACGTGGATCAGGAA
CTGGACATCAATCGGCTCTCCGACTACGACGTGGATCATATCGTGCCCCAGTCTTTTCTCAAAGATGATT
CTATTGATAATAAAGTGTTGACAAGATCCGATAAAAATAGAGGGAAGAGTGATAACGTCCCCTCAGAAGA
AGTTGTCAAGAAAATGAAAAATTATTGGCGGCAGCTGCTGAACGCCAAACTGATCACACAACGGAAGTTC
GATAATCTGACTAAGGCTGAACGAGGTGGCCTGTCTGAGTTGGATAAAGCCGGCTTCATCAAAAGGCAGC
TTGTTGAGACACGCCAGATCACCAAGCACGTGGCCCAAATTCTCGATTCACGCATGAACACCAAGTACGA
TGAAAATGACAAACTGATTCGAGAGGTGAAAGTTATTACTCTGAAGTCTAAGCTGGTCTCAGATTTCAGA
AAGGACTTTCAGTTTTATAAGGTGAGAGAGATCAACAATTACCACCATGCGCATGATGCCTACCTGAATG
CAGTGGTAGGCACTGCACTTATCAAAAAATATCCCAAGCTTGAATCTGAATTTGTTTACGGAGACTATAA
AGTGTACGATGTTAGGAAAATGATCGCAAAGTCTGAGCAGGAAATAGGCAAGGCCACCGCTAAGTACTTC
TTTTACAGCAATATTATGAATTTTTTCAAGACCGAGATTACACTGGCCAATGGAGAGATTCGGAAGCGAC
CACTTATCGAAACAAACGGAGAAACAGGAGAAATCGTGTGGGACAAGGGTAGGGATTTCGCGACAGTCCG
GAAGGTCCTGTCCATGCCGCAGGTGAACATCGTTAAAAAGACCGAAGTACAGACCGGAGGCTTCTCCAAG
GAAAGTATCCTCCCGAAAAGGAACAGCGACAAGCTGATCGCACGCAAAAAAGATTGGGACCCCAAGAAAT
ACGGCGGATTCGATTCTCCTACAGTCGCTTACAGTGTACTGGTTGTGGCCAAAGTGGAGAAAGGGAAGTC
TAAAAAACTCAAAAGCGTCAAGGAACTGCTGGGCATCACAATCATGGAGCGATCAAGCTTCGAAAAAAAC
CCCATCGACTTTCTCGAGGCGAAAGGATATAAAGAGGTCAAAAAAGACCTCATCATTAAGCTTCCCAAGT
ACTCTCTCTTTGAGCTTGAAAACGGCCGGAAACGAATGCTCGCTAGTGCGGGCGAGCTGCAGAAAGGTAA
CGAGCTGGCACTGCCCTCTAAATACGTTAATTTCTTGTATCTGGCCAGCCACTATGAAAAGCTCAAAGGG
TCTCCCGAAGATAATGAGCAGAAGCAGCTGTTCGTGGAACAACACAAACACTACCTTGATGAGATCATCG
AGCAAATAAGCGAATTCTCCAAAAGAGTGATCCTCGCCGACGCTAACCTCGATAAGGTGCTTTCTGCTTA
CAATAAGCACAGGGATAAGCCCATCAGGGAGCAGGCAGAAAACATTATCCACTTGTTTACTCTGACCAAC
TTGGGCGCGCCTGCAGCCTTCAAGTACTTCGACACCACCATAGACAGAAAGCGGTACACCTCTACAAAGG
AGGTCCTGGACGCCACACTGATTCATCAGTCAATTACGGGGCTCTATGAAACAAGAATCGACCTCTCTCA
GCTCGGTGGAGACTGACCGGTTAGTAATGAGTTTAAACGGGGGAGGCTAACTGAAACACGGAAGGAGACA
ATACCGGAAGGAACCCGCGCTATGACGGCAATAAAAAGACAGAATAAAACGCACGGGTGTTGGGTCGTTT
GTTCATAAACGCGGGGTTCGGTCCCAGGGCTGGCACTCTGTCGATACCCCACCGAGACCCCATTGGGGCC
AATACGCCCGCGTTTCTTCCTTTTCCCCACCCCACCCCCCAAGTTCGGGTGAAGGCCCAGGGCTCGCAGC
CAACGTCGGGGCGGCAGGCCCTGCCATAGCAGATCTGCGAAATCGGATCCAGCTGAATCTAAGTGGATCT
GCGATCGCTCCGGTGCCCGTCAGTGGGCAGAGCGCACATCGCCCACAGTCCCCGAGAAGTTGGGGGGAGG
GGTCGGCAATTGAACGGGTGCCTAGAGAAGGTGGCGCGGGGTAAACTGGGAAAGTGATGTCGTGTACTGG
CTCCGCCTTTTTCCCGAGGGTGGGGGAGAACCGTATATAAGTGCAGTAGTCGCCGTGAACGTTCTTTTTC
GCAACGGGTTTGCCGCCAGAACACAGCTGAAGCTTCGAGGGGCTCGCATCTCTCCTTCACGCGCCCGCCG
CCCTACCTGAGGCCGCCATCCACGCCGGTTGAGTCGCGTTCTGCCGCCTCCCGCCTGTGGTGCCTCCTGA
ACTGCGTCCGCCGTCTAGGTAAGTTTAAAGCTCAGGTCGAGACCGGGCCTTTGTCCGGCGCTCCCTTGGA
GCCTACCTAGACTCAGCCGGCTCTCCACGCTTTGCCTGACCCTGCTTGCTCAACTCTACGTCTTTGTTTC
GTTTTCTGTTCTGCGCCGTTACAGATCTAAGCTGTGACCGGCGCCTACTCTAGAGCCGCCATGTCTAGAC
TGGACAAGAGCAAAGTCATAAACTCTGCTCTGGAATTACTCAATGGAGTCGGTATCGAAGGCCTGACGAC
AAGGAAACTCGCTCAAAAGCTGGGAGTTGAGCAGCCTACCCTGTACTGGCACGTGAAGAACAAGCGGGCC
CTGCTCGATGCCCTGCCAATCGAGATGCTGGACAGGCATCATACCCACTCCTGCCCCCTGGAAGGCGAGT
CATGGCAAGACTTTCTGCGGAACAACGCCAAGTCATACCGCTGTGCTCTCCTCTCACATCGCGACGGGGC
TAAAGTGCATCTCGGCACCCGCCCAACAGAGAAACAGTACGAAACCCTGGAAAATCAGCTCGCGTTCCTG
TGTCAGCAAGGCTTCTCCCTGGAGAACGCACTGTACGCTCTGTCCGCCGTGGGCCACTTTACACTGGGCT
GCGTATTGGAGGAACAGGAGCATCAAGTAGCAAAAGAGGAAAGAGAGACACCTACCACCGATTCTATGCC
CCCACTTCTGAAACAAGCAATTGAGCTGTTCGACCGGCAGGGAGCCGAACCTGCCTTCCTTTTCGGCCTG
GAACTAATCATATGTGGCCTGGAGAAACAGCTAAAGTGCGAAAGCGGCGGGCCGACCGACGCCCTTGACG
ATTTTGACTTAGACATGCTCCCAGCCGATGCCCTTGACGACTTTGACCTTGATATGCTGCCTGCTGACGC
TCTTGACGATTTTGACCTTGACATGCTCCCCGGGGAGGGCAGAGGAAGTCTTCTAACATGCGGTGACGTG
GAGGAGAATCCCGGCCCTATGACCGAGTACAAGCCCACGGTGCGCCTCGCCACCCGCGACGACGTCCCCA
GGGCCGTACGCACCCTCGCCGCCGCGTTCGCCGACTACCCCGCCACGCGCCACACCGTCGATCCGGACCG
CCACATCGAGCGGGTCACCGAGCTGCAAGAACTCTTCCTCACGCGCGTCGGGCTCGACATCGGCAAGGTG
TGGGTCGCGGACGACGGCGCCGCGGTGGCGGTCTGGACCACGCCGGAGAGCGTCGAAGCGGGGGCGGTGT
TCGCCGAGATCGGCCCGCGCATGGCCGAGTTGAGCGGTTCCCGGCTGGCCGCGCAGCAACAGATGGAAGG
CCTCCTGGCGCCGCACCGGCCCAAGGAGCCCGCGTGGTTCCTGGCCACCGTCGGCGTCTCGCCCGACCAC
CAGGGCAAGGGTCTGGGCAGCGCCGTCGTGCTCCCCGGAGTGGAGGCGGCCGAGCGCGCCGGGGTGCCCG
CCTTCCTGGAGACCTCCGCGCCCCGCAACCTCCCCTTCTACGAGCGGCTCGGCTTCACCGTCACCGCCGA
CGTCGAGGTGCCCGAAGGACCGCGCACCTGGTGCATGACCCGCAAGCCCGGTGCCTGAAATCAACCTCTG
GATTACAAAATTTGTGGGTAAACTTGTTTATTGCAGCTTATAATGGTTACAAATAAAGCAATAGCATCAC
AAATTTCACAAATAAAGCATTTTTTTCACTGCATTCTAGTTGTGGTTTGTCCAAACTCATCAATGTATCT
TATCATGTCTGGAATTGACTCAAATGATGTCAATTAGTCTATCAGAAGCTCATCTGGTCTCCCTTCCGGG
GGACAAGACATCCCTGTTTAATATTTAAACAGCAGTGTTCCCAAACTGGGTTCTTATATCCCTTGCTCTG
GTCAACCAGGTTGCAGGGTTTCCTGTCCTCACAGGAACGAAGTCCCTAAAGAAACAGTGGCAGCCAGGTT
TAGCCCCGGAATTGACTGGATTCCTTTTTTAGGGCCCATTGGTATGGCTTTTTCCCCGTATCCCCCCAGG
TGTCTGCAGGCTCAAAGAGCAGCGAGAAGCGTTCAGAGGAAAGCGATCCCGTGCCACCTTCCCCGTGCCC
GGGCTGTCCCCGCACGCTGCCGGCTCGGGGATGCGGGGGGAGCGCCGGACCGGAGCGGAGCCCCGGGCGG
CTCGCTGCTGCCCCCTAGCGGGGGAGGGACGTAATTACATCCCTGGGGGCTTTGGGGGGGGGCTGTCCCT
GATATCTATAACAAGAAAATATATATATAATAAGTTATCACGTAAGTAGAACATGAAATAACAATATAAT
TATCGTATGAGTTAAATCTTAAAAGTCACGTAAAAGATAATCATGCGTCATTTTGACTCACGCGGTCGTT
ATAGTTCAAAATCAGTGACACTTACCGCATTGACAAGCACGCCTCACGGGAGCTCCAAGCGGCGACTGAG
ATGTCCTAAATGCACAGCGACGGATTCGCGCTATTTAGAAAGAGAGAGCAATATTTCAAGAATGCATGCG
TCAATTTTACGCAGACTATCTTTCTAGGGTTAATCTAGCTGCATCAGGATCATATCGTCGGGTCTTTTTT
CCGGCTCAGTCATCGCCCAAGCTGGCGCTATCTGGGCATCGGGGAGGAAGAAGCCCGTGCCTTTTCCCGC
GAGGTTGAAGCGGCATGGAAAGAGTTTGCCGAGGATGACTGCTGCTGCATTGACGTTGAGCGAAAACGCA
CGTTTACCATGATGATTCGGGAAGGTGTGGCCATGCACGCCTTTAACGGTGAACTGTTCGTTCAGGCCAC
CTGGGATACCAGTTCGTCGCGGCTTTTCCGGACACAGTTCCGGATGGTCAGCCCGAAGCGCATCAGCAAC
CCGAACAATACCGGCGACAGCCGGAACTGCCGTGCCGGTGTGCAGATTAATGACAGCGGTGCGGCGCTGG
GATATTACGTCAGCGAGGACGGGTATCCTGGCTGGATGCCGCAGAAATGGACATGGATACCCCGTGAGTT
ACCCGGCGGGCGCGCTTGGCGTAATCATGGTCATAGCTGTTTCCTGTGTGAAATTGTTATCCGCTCACAA
TTCCACACAACATACGAGCCGGAAGCATAAAGTGTAAAGCCTGGGGTGCCTAATGAGTGAGCTAACTCAC
ATTAATTGCGTTGCGCTCACTGCCCGCTTTCCAGTCGGGAAACCTGTCGTGCCAGCTGCATTAATGAATC
GGCCAACGCGCGGGGAGAGGCGGTTTGCGTATTGGGCGCTCTTCCGCTTCCTCGCTCACTGACTCGCTGC
GCTCGGTCGTTCGGCTGCGGCGAGCGGTATCAGCTCACTCAAAGGCGGTAATACGGTTATCCACAGAATC
AGGGGATAACGCAGGAAAGAACATGTGAGCAAAAGGCCAGCAAAAGGCCAGGAACCGTAAAAAGGCCGCG
TTGCTGGCGTTTTTCCATAGGCTCCGCCCCCCTGACGAGCATCACAAAAATCGACGCTCAAGTCAGAGGT
GGCGAAACCCGACAGGACTATAAAGATACCAGGCGTTTCCCCCTGGAAGCTCCCTCGTGCGCTCTCCTGT
TCCGACCCTGCCGCTTACCGGATACCTGTCCGCCTTTCTCCCTTCGGGAAGCGTGGCGCTTTCTCATAGC
TCACGCTGTAGGTATCTCAGTTCGGTGTAGGTCGTTCGCTCCAAGCTGGGCTGTGTGCACGAACCCCCCG
TTCAGCCCGACCGCTGCGCCTTATCCGGTAACTATCGTCTTGAGTCCAACCCGGTAAGACACGACTTATC
GCCACTGGCAGCAGCCACTGGTAACAGGATTAGCAGAGCGAGGTATGTAGGCGGTGCTACAGAGTTCTTG
AAGTGGTGGCCTAACTACGGCTACACTAGAAGAACAGTATTTGGTATCTGCGCTCTGCTGAAGCCAGTTA
CCTTCGGAAAAAGAGTTGGTAGCTCTTGATCCGGCAAACAAACCACCGCTGGTAGCGGTGGTTTTTTTGT
TTGCAAGCAGCAGATTACGCGCAGAAAAAAAGGATCTCAAGAAGATCCTTTGATCTTTTCTACGGGGTCT
GACGCTCAGTGGAACGAAAACTCACGTTAAGGGATTTTGGTCATGAGATTATCAAAAAGGATCTTCACCT
AGATCCTTTTAAATTAAAAATGAAGTTTTAAATCAATCTAAAGTATATATGAGTAAACTTGGTCTGACAG
TTACCAATGCTTAATCAGTGAGGCACCTATCTCAGCGATCTGTCTATTTCGTTCATCCATAGTTGCCTGA
CTCCCCGTCGTGTAGATAACTACGATACGGGAGGGCTTACCATCTGGCCCCAGTGCTGCAATGATACCGC
GAGACCCACGCTCACCGGCTCCAGATTTATCAGCAATAAACCAGCCAGCCGGAAGGGCCGAGCGCAGAAG
TGGTCCTGCAACTTTATCCGCCTCCATCCAGTCTATTAATTGTTGCCGGGAAGCTAGAGTAAGTAGTTCG
CCAGTTAATAGTTTGCGCAACGTTGTTGCCATTGCTACAGGCATCGTGGTGTCACGCTCGTCGTTTGGTA
TGGCTTCATTCAGCTCCGGTTCCCAACGATCAAGGCGAGTTACATGATCCCCCATGTTGTGCAAAAAAGC
GGTTAGCTCCTTCGGTCCTCCGATCGTTGTCAGAAGTAAGTTGGCCGCAGTGTTATCACTCATGGTTATG
GCAGCACTGCATAATTCTCTTACTGTCATGCCATCCGTAAGATGCTTTTCTGTGACTGGTGAGTACTCAA
CCAAGTCATTCTGAGAATAGTGTATGCGGCGACCGAGTTGCTCTTGCCCGGCGTCAATACGGGATAATAC
CGCGCCACATAGCAGAACTTTAAAAGTGCTCATCATTGGAAAACGTTCTTCGGGGCGAAAACTCTCAAGG
ATCTTACCGCTGTTGAGATCCAGTTCGATGTAACCCACTCGTGCACCCAACTGATCTTCAGCATCTTTTA
CTTTCACCAGCGTTTCTGGGTGAGCAAAAACAGGAAGGCAAAATGCCGCAAAAAAGGGAATAAGGGCGAC
ACGGAAATGTTGAATACTCAT
